Addgene plasmid #158312: pLKO_Ollas.C.NWS_NGFR
Purpose: Protein Barcode (Pro-Code) for vector/cell tracking. Contains U6 trRNA cassette for sgRNA cloning. Enables phenotypic CRISPR screens at a single cell resolution (using cytometry).
Depositing lab: Brian Brown. Depositing organization: Icahn School of Medicine at Mount Sinai. Publication: Protein Barcodes Enable High-Dimensional Single-Cell CRISPR Screens. Wroblewska A, Dhainaut M, Ben-Zvi B, Rose SA, Park ES, Amir ED, Bektesevic A, Baccarini A, Merad M, Rahman AH, Brown BD. Cell. 2018 Nov 1;175(4):1141-1155.e16. doi: 10.1016/j.cell.2018.09.022. Epub 2018 Oct 18. PubMed 30343902.
Backbone
  Vector backbone: pLKO
  Backbone size w/o insert (bp): 9000
  Vector type: Lentiviral, CRISPR
Growth in bacteria
  Bacterial resistance: Ampicillin, 100 μg/mL
  Growth temperature: 37°C
  Growth strain: NEB Stable
  Copy number: High Copy
Gene/Insert
  Gene/Insert name: Pro-Code Tagged human dNGFR
  Species: H. sapiens (human)
  Insert size (bp): 1000
  Mutation: Truncation of the signaling domain
  Entrez Gene: NGFR (a.k.a. CD271, Gp80-LNGFR, TNFRSF16, p75(NTR), p75NTR)
  Promoter: EF1a
  Tag / fusion protein: Ollas.C.NWS (N terminal on insert)
  Cloning method: Restriction Enzyme; 5′ cloning site Unknown (unknown if destroyed)
  Sequencing primers: 5′ cctttttgagtttggatcttggttcat
Terms and licenses: Academic/Nonprofit Terms; Industry Terms: Not Available to Industry
How to cite: pLKO_Ollas.C.NWS_NGFR was a gift from Brian Brown (Addgene plasmid # 158312 ; http://n2t.net/addgene:158312 ; RRID:Addgene_158312)
