[The description below was written by a language model from this plasmid's Addgene catalogue record and pLannotate feature annotations shown in this document.]
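Description:
pLKO_Ollas.C.NWS_NGFR is a third-generation-style lentiviral CRISPR vector built on the pLKO backbone, designed to deliver a guide RNA together with a protein barcode ("Pro-Code") that marks the transduced cell. In bacteria it is maintained through a high-copy ColE1/pUC origin and selected with ampicillin via the β-lactamase gene. An f1 origin and remnants of the lac/lacZα region, flanked by T7 and T3 promoters, are carried over from the parental cloning vector. The viral genome is transcribed from an RSV promoter fused to a truncated HIV-1 5' LTR, followed by the Ψ packaging signal with a partial gag sequence, the RRE for Rev-dependent export, and a cPPT/CTS element. A second truncated LTR downstream of the payload, followed by an SV40 polyadenylation signal and SV40 origin, closes the transfer cassette.

The payload has two expression units. A human U6 RNA polymerase III promoter sits upstream of the S. pyogenes Cas9 guide RNA scaffold, providing a cassette into which an sgRNA spacer can be cloned. No Cas9 gene is annotated, so the nuclease must be supplied separately. Downstream, the EF-1α promoter drives human NGFR truncated to remove its signaling domain (dNGFR), an inert cell-surface scaffold carrying an N-terminal combination of three epitope tags, Ollas, C and NWS; the tags themselves are not annotated separately in the feature table. A WPRE follows to enhance transcript expression. Because each Pro-Code vector displays a distinct epitope combination, pairing a given sgRNA with this barcode lets antibody staining and cytometry identify which guide a cell received. This supports vector and cell tracking and pooled phenotypic CRISPR screens at single-cell resolution.
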