Features (pLannotate 1.2.2; 29 found; start..end, strand, type, name):
     50..290     +  promoter       U6 promoter: RNA polymerase III promoter for human U6 snRNA
    317..392     +  misc_RNA       gRNA scaffold: guide RNA scaffold for the Streptococcus pyogenes CRISPR/Cas9 system
    440..557     +  misc_feature   cPPT/CTS: central polypurine tract and central termination sequence of HIV-1
    624..690     +  CDS            small t antigen (fragment): SV40 (simian virus 40) small t antigen
    697..1875    +  promoter       EF-1α promoter: strong constitutive promoter for human elongation factor EF-1α
   1892..1917    +  misc_feature   MCS (fragment): multiple cloning site
   1930..2901    +  CDS            NGFR (fragment): TNR16_HUMAN - Also known as TNFRSF16. Experimental evidence at protein level: Swiss-Prot protein existence level 1. Low affinity receptor which can bind to NGF, BDNF, NTF3, and NTF4. Forms a heterodimeric receptor with SORCS2 that binds the precursor forms of NGF, BDNF and NTF3 with high affinity, and has much lower affinity for mature NGF and BDNF (PubMed:24908487). Plays an important role in differentiation and survival of specific neuronal populations during development (By similarity). Can mediate cell survival as well as cell death of neural cells. Plays a role in the inactivation of RHOA
   2932..3520    +  misc_feature   WPRE: woodchuck hepatitis virus posttranscriptional regulatory element
   3525..3662    +  CDS            nef (fragment): NEF_HV1LA - Experimental evidence at protein level: Swiss-Prot protein existence level 1. Extracellular Nef protein targets CD4(+) T-lymphocytes for apoptosis by interacting with CXCR4 surface receptors. From Human immunodeficiency virus type 1 group M subtype B (isolate Lai) (HIV-1).
   3648..3828    +  LTR            5' LTR (truncated): truncated 5' long terminal repeat (LTR) from HIV-1
   3900..4021    +  polyA_signal   SV40 poly(A) signal: SV40 polyadenylation signal
   4061..4196    +  rep_origin     SV40 ori: SV40 origin of replication
   4217..4235    -  promoter       T7 promoter: promoter for bacteriophage T7 RNA polymerase
   4243..4398    +  CDS            lacZα (fragment): LacZα fragment of β-galactosidase; lacZ fragment
   4403..4831    +  rep_origin     f1 ori (sequence partly withheld): f1 bacteriophage origin of replication; arrow indicates direction of (+) strand synthesis
   4884..4988    +  promoter       AmpR promoter: bla
   4989..5849    +  CDS            AmpR: β-lactamase; bla; confers resistance to ampicillin, carbenicillin, and related antibiotics
   6020..6608    +  rep_origin     ori: high-copy-number ColE1/pMB1/pBR322/pUC origin of replication
   6791..6883    +  CDS            lacI (fragment): lac repressor; lacI; The lac repressor binds to the lac operator to inhibit transcription in E. coli. This inhibition can be relieved by adding lactose or isopropyl-β-D-thiogalactopyranoside (IPTG).
   6896..6917    +  protein_bind   CAP binding site: CAP binding activates transcription in the presence of cAMP. E. coli catabolite activator protein
   6932..6962    +  promoter       lac promoter: promoter for the E. coli lac operon
   6970..6986    +  protein_bind   lac operator: The lac repressor binds to the lac operator to inhibit transcription in E. coli. This inhibition can be relieved by adding lactose or isopropyl-β-D-thiogalactopyranoside (IPTG). lac repressor encoded by lacI
   7031..7049    +  promoter       T3 promoter: promoter for bacteriophage T3 RNA polymerase
   7077..7303    +  promoter       RSV promoter: Rous sarcoma virus enhancer/promoter
   7304..7484    +  LTR            5' LTR (truncated): truncated 5' long terminal repeat (LTR) from HIV-1
   7531..7656    +  misc_feature   HIV-1 Ψ: packaging signal of human immunodeficiency virus type 1
   7640..8003    +  CDS            HIV-1 gag (fragment): gag protein from human immunodeficiency virus 1; gag
   8149..8382    +  misc_feature   RRE: The Rev response element (RRE) of HIV-1 allows for Rev-dependent mRNA export from the nucleus to the cytoplasm.
   8759..8859    +  CDS            Rev (fragment): human immunodeficiency virus 1 (HIV-1) Rev protein; rev; enhances nuclear export of unspliced and incompletely spliced viral mRNAs
>Addgene plasmid #158312 | pLKO_Ollas.C.NWS_NGFR | addgene full sequence | sequence record 329895 | Addgene NGS Result
TCGACGGTATCGATCACGAGACTAGTATCGAGCGGCCGCCCCCTTCACCGAGGGCCTATTTCCCATGATT
CCTTCATATTTGCATATACGATACAAGGCTGTTAGAGAGATAATTGGAATTAATTTGACTGTAAACACAA
AGATATTAGTACAAAATACGTGACGTAGAAAGTAATAATTTCTTGGGTAGTTTGCAGTTTTAAAATTATG
TTTTAAAATGGACTATCATATGCTTACCGTAACTTGAAAGTATTTCGATTTCTTGGCTTTATATATCTTG
TGGAAAGGACGAAACACCGGGTCTTCGAGAAGACCTGTTTTAGAGCTAGAAATAGCAAGTTAAAATAAGG
CTAGTCCGTTATCAACTTGAAAAAGTGGCACCGAGTCGGTGCTTTTTTTAATTCTCGACCTCGAGACAAA
TGGCAGTATTCATCCACAATTTTAAAAGAAAAGGGGGGATTGGGGGGTACAGTGCAGGGGAAAGAATAGT
AGACATAATAGCAACAGACATACAAACTAAAGAATTACAAAAACAAATTACAAAAATTCAAAATTTTCGG
GTTTATTACAGGGACAGCAGAGATCCACTTTGGCCGCGGCTCGAGGCGATAAGCTTTGCAAAGATGGATA
AAGTTTTAAACAGAGAGGAATCTTTGCAGCTAATGGACCTTCTAGGTCTTGAAAGGAGTGGGAATTGGCT
CCGGTGCCCGTCAGTGGGCAGAGCGCACATCGCCCACAGTCCCCGAGAAGTTGGGGGGAGGGGTCGGCAA
TTGAACCGGTGCCTAGAGAAGGTGGCGCGGGGTAAACTGGGAAAGTGATGTCGTGTACTGGCTCCGCCTT
TTTCCCGAGGGTGGGGGAGAACCGTATATAAGTGCAGTAGTCGCCGTGAACGTTCTTTTTCGCAACGGGT
TTGCCGCCAGAACACAGGTAAGTGCCGTGTGTGGTTCCCGCGGGCCTGGCCTCTTTACGGGTTATGGCCC
TTGCGTGCCTTGAATTACTTCCACCTGGCTGCAGTACGTGATTCTTGATCCCGAGCTTCGGGTTGGAAGT
GGGTGGGAGAGTTCGAGGCCTTGCGCTTAAGGAGCCCCTTCGCCTCGTGCTTGAGTTGAGGCCTGGCCTG
GGCGCTGGGGCCGCCGCGTGCGAATCTGGTGGCACCTTCGCGCCTGTCTCGCTGCTTTCGATAAGTCTCT
AGCCATTTAAAATTTTTGATGACCTGCTGCGACGCTTTTTTTCTGGCAAGATAGTCTTGTAAATGCGGGC
CAAGATCTGCACACTGGTATTTCGGTTTTTGGGGCCGCGGGCGGCGACGGGGCCCGTGCGTCCCAGCGCA
CATGTTCGGCGAGGCGGGGCCTGCGAGCGCGGCCACCGAGAATCGGACGGGGGTAGTCTCAAGCTGGCCG
GCCTGCTCTGGTGCCTGGCCTCGCGCCGCCGTGTATCGCCCCGCCCTGGGCGGCAAGGCTGGCCCGGTCG
GCACCAGTTGCGTGAGCGGAAAGATGGCCGCTTCCCGGCCCTGCTGCAGGGAGCTCAAAATGGAGGACGC
GGCGCTCGGGAGAGCGGGCGGGTGAGTCACCCACACAAAGGAAAAGGGCCTTTCCGTCCTCAGCCGTCGC
TTCATGTGACTCCACGGAGTACCGGGCGCCGTCCAGGCACCTCGATTAGTTCTCGAGCTTTTGGAGTACG
TCGTCTTTAGGTTGGGGGGAGGGGTTTTATGCGATGGAGTTTCCCCACACTGAGTGGGTGGAGACTGAAG
TTAGGCCAGCTTGGCACTTGATGTAATTCTCCTTGGAATTTGCCCTTTTTGAGTTTGGATCTTGGTTCAT
TCTCAAGCCTCAGACAGTGGTTCAAAGTTTTTTTCTTCCATTTCAGGTGTCGTGAGGAATTCTGCAGTCG
ATCGACGGTACCGCGGGCCCGGGATCCACGGTCGCCACCATGGGGGCAGGTGCCACCGGCCGCGCCATGG
ACGGGCCGCGCCTGCTGCTGTTGCTGCTTCTGGGGGTGTCCCTTGGAGGTGCCAAGGAGGCATGCAGCGG
CTTCGCCAACGAGCTGGGCCCCAGGCTGATGGGCAAGTGCGGAGGAGGCGGGGGAGGGGAGGACCAGGTG
GACCCCAGGCTGATCGACGGCAAGGGAGGAGGCGGGGGAGGGAACTGGTCCCACCCCCAATTCGAGAAAC
CCACAGGCCTGTACACACACAGCGGTGAGTGCTGCAAAGCCTGCAACCTGGGCGAGGGTGTGGCCCAGCC
TTGTGGAGCCAACCAGACCGTGTGTGAGCCCTGCCTGGACAGCGTGACGTTCTCCGACGTGGTGAGCGCG
ACCGAGCCGTGCAAGCCGTGCACCGAGTGCGTGGGGCTCCAGAGCATGTCGGCGCCGTGCGTGGAGGCCG
ACGACGCCGTGTGCCGCTGCGCCTACGGCTACTACCAGGATGAGACGACTGGGCGCTGCGAGGCGTGCCG
CGTGTGCGAGGCGGGCTCGGGCCTCGTGTTCTCCTGCCAGGACAAGCAGAACACCGTGTGCGAGGAGTGC
CCCGACGGCACGTATTCCGACGAGGCCAACCACGTGGACCCGTGCCTGCCCTGCACCGTGTGCGAGGACA
CCGAGCGCCAGCTCCGCGAGTGCACACGCTGGGCCGACGCCGAGTGCGAGGAGATCCCTGGCCGTTGGAT
TACACGGTCCACACCCCCAGAGGGCTCGGACAGCACAGCCCCCAGCACCCAGGAGCCTGAGGCACCTCCA
GAACAAGACCTCATAGCCAGCACGGTGGCAGGTGTGGTGACCACAGTGATGGGCAGCTCCCAGCCCGTGG
TGACCCGAGGCACCACCGACAACCTCATCCCTGTCTATTGCTCCATCCTGGCTGCTGTGGTTGTGGGCCT
TGTGGCCTACATAGCCTTCAAGAGGTGGAACAGGGGTATCCTCTAGAGCGGCCGCGTCGACAATCAACCT
CTGGATTACAAAATTTGTGAAAGATTGACTGGTATTCTTAACTATGTTGCTCCTTTTACGCTATGTGGAT
ACGCTGCTTTAATGCCTTTGTATCATGCTATTGCTTCCCGTATGGCTTTCATTTTCTCCTCCTTGTATAA
ATCCTGGTTGCTGTCTCTTTATGAGGAGTTGTGGCCCGTTGTCAGGCAACGTGGCGTGGTGTGCACTGTG
TTTGCTGACGCAACCCCCACTGGTTGGGGCATTGCCACCACCTGTCAGCTCCTTTCCGGGACTTTCGCTT
TCCCCCTCCCTATTGCCACGGCGGAACTCATCGCCGCCTGCCTTGCCCGCTGCTGGACAGGGGCTCGGCT
GTTGGGCACTGACAATTCCGTGGTGTTGTCGGGGAAGCTGACGTCCTTTCCATGGCTGCTCGCCTGTGTT
GCCACCTGGATTCTGCGCGGGACGTCCTTCTGCTACGTCCCTTCGGCCCTCAATCCAGCGGACCTTCCTT
CCCGCGGCCTGCTGCCGGCTCTGCGGCCTCTTCCGCATCTTCGCCTTCGCCCTCAGACGAGTCGGATCTC
CCTTTGGGCCGCCTCCCCGCCTGGGTACCTTTAAGACCAATGACTTACAAGGCAGCTGTAGATCTTAGCC
ACTTTTTAAAAGAAAAGGGGGGACTGGAAGGGCTAATTCACTCCCAACGAAGATAAGATCTGCTTTTTGC
TTGTACTGGGTCTCTCTGGTTAGACCAGATCTGAGCCTGGGAGCTCTCTGGCTAACTAGGGAACCCACTG
CTTAAGCCTCAATAAAGCTTGCCTTGAGTGCTTCAAGTAGTGTGTGCCCGTCTGTTGTGTGACTCTGGTA
ACTAGAGATCCCTCAGACCCTTTTAGTCAGTGTGGAAAATCTCTAGCAGTAGTAGTTCATGTCATCTTAT
TATTCAGTATTTATAACTTGCAAAGAAATGAATATCAGAGAGTGAGAGGAACTTGTTTATTGCAGCTTAT
AATGGTTACAAATAAAGCAATAGCATCACAAATTTCACAAATAAAGCATTTTTTTCACTGCATTCTAGTT
GTGGTTTGTCCAAACTCATCAATGTATCTTATCATGTCTGGCTCTAGCTATCCCGCCCCTAACTCCGCCC
ATCCCGCCCCTAACTCCGCCCAGTTCCGCCCATTCTCCGCCCCATGGCTGACTAATTTTTTTTATTTATG
CAGAGGCCGAGGCCGCCTCGGCCTCTGAGCTATTCCAGAAGTAGTGAGGAGGCTTTTTTGGAGGCCTAGG
GACGTACCCAATTCGCCCTATAGTGAGTCGTATTACGCGCGCTCACTGGCCGTCGTTTTACAACGTCGTG
ACTGGGAAAACCCTGGCGTTACCCAACTTAATCGCCTTGCAGCACATCCCCCTTTCGCCAGCTGGCGTAA
TAGCGAAGAGGCCCGCACCGATCGCCCTTCCCAACAGTTGCGCAGCCTGAATGGCGAATGGG
[124 nt withheld, positions 4403-4526]
C
[91 nt withheld, positions 4528-4618]
A
[49 nt withheld, positions 4620-4668]
CCTTTGACGTTGGAGTCCACGTTCTTT
[37 nt withheld, positions 4696-4732]
ACCCTATCTCGGTCTATTCTTTTGATTTATAAGGGATTTTGCCGATTTCGGCCTATTGGTTAAAAAATGA
GCTGATTTAACAAAAATTTAACGCGAATTTTAACAAAATATTAACGCTTACAATTTAGGTGGCACTTTTC
GGGGAAATGTGCGCGGAACCCCTATTTGTTTATTTTTCTAAATACATTCAAATATGTATCCGCTCATGAG
ACAATAACCCTGATAAATGCTTCAATAATATTGAAAAAGGAAGAGTATGAGTATTCAACATTTCCGTGTC
GCCCTTATTCCCTTTTTTGCGGCATTTTGCCTTCCTGTTTTTGCTCACCCAGAAACGCTGGTGAAAGTAA
AAGATGCTGAAGATCAGTTGGGTGCACGAGTGGGTTACATCGAACTGGATCTCAACAGCGGTAAGATCCT
TGAGAGTTTTCGCCCCGAAGAACGTTTTCCAATGATGAGCACTTTTAAAGTTCTGCTATGTGGCGCGGTA
TTATCCCGTATTGACGCCGGGCAAGAGCAACTCGGTCGCCGCATACACTATTCTCAGAATGACTTGGTTG
AGTACTCACCAGTCACAGAAAAGCATCTTACGGATGGCATGACAGTAAGAGAATTATGCAGTGCTGCCAT
AACCATGAGTGATAACACTGCGGCCAACTTACTTCTGACAACGATCGGAGGACCGAAGGAGCTAACCGCT
TTTTTGCACAACATGGGGGATCATGTAACTCGCCTTGATCGTTGGGAACCGGAGCTGAATGAAGCCATAC
CAAACGACGAGCGTGACACCACGATGCCTGTAGCAATGGCAACAACGTTGCGCAAACTATTAACTGGCGA
ACTACTTACTCTAGCTTCCCGGCAACAATTAATAGACTGGATGGAGGCGGATAAAGTTGCAGGACCACTT
CTGCGCTCGGCCCTTCCGGCTGGCTGGTTTATTGCTGATAAATCTGGAGCCGGTGAGCGTGGGTCTCGCG
GTATCATTGCAGCACTGGGGCCAGATGGTAAGCCCTCCCGTATCGTAGTTATCTACACGACGGGGAGTCA
GGCAACTATGGATGAACGAAATAGACAGATCGCTGAGATAGGTGCCTCACTGATTAAGCATTGGTAACTG
TCAGACCAAGTTTACTCATATATACTTTAGATTGATTTAAAACTTCATTTTTAATTTAAAAGGATCTAGG
TGAAGATCCTTTTTGATAATCTCATGACCAAAATCCCTTAACGTGAGTTTTCGTTCCACTGAGCGTCAGA
CCCCGTAGAAAAGATCAAAGGATCTTCTTGAGATCCTTTTTTTCTGCGCGTAATCTGCTGCTTGCAAACA
AAAAAACCACCGCTACCAGCGGTGGTTTGTTTGCCGGATCAAGAGCTACCAACTCTTTTTCCGAAGGTAA
CTGGCTTCAGCAGAGCGCAGATACCAAATACTGTTCTTCTAGTGTAGCCGTAGTTAGGCCACCACTTCAA
GAACTCTGTAGCACCGCCTACATACCTCGCTCTGCTAATCCTGTTACCAGTGGCTGCTGCCAGTGGCGAT
AAGTCGTGTCTTACCGGGTTGGACTCAAGACGATAGTTACCGGATAAGGCGCAGCGGTCGGGCTGAACGG
GGGGTTCGTGCACACAGCCCAGCTTGGAGCGAACGACCTACACCGAACTGAGATACCTACAGCGTGAGCT
ATGAGAAAGCGCCACGCTTCCCGAATGGAGAAAGGCGGACAGGTATCCGGTAAGCGGCAGGGTCGGAACA
GGAGAGCGCACGAGGGAGCTTCCAGGGGGAAACGCCTGGTATCTTTATAGTCCTGTCGGGTTTCGCCACC
TCTGACTTGAGCGTCGATTTTTGTGATGCTCGTCAGGGGGGCGGAGCCTATGGAAAAACGCCAGCAACGC
GGCCTTTTTACGGTTCCTGGCCTTTTGCTGGCCTTTTGCTCACATGTTCTTTCCTGCGTTATCCCCTGAT
TCTGTGGATAACCGTATTACCGCCTTTGAGTGAGCTGATACCGCTCGCCGCAGCCGAACGACCGAGCGCA
GCGAGTCAGTGAGCGAGGAAGCGGAAGAGCGCCCAATACGCAAACCGCCTCTCCCCGCGCGTTGGCCGAT
TCATTAATGCAGCTGGCACGACAGGTTTCCCGACTGGAAAGCGGGCAGTGAGCGCAACGCAATTAATGTG
AGTTAGCTCACTCATTAGGCACCCCAGGCTTTACACTTTATGCTTCCGGCTCGTATGTTGTGTGGAATTG
TGAGCGGATAACAATTTCACACAGGAAACAGCTATGACCATGATTACGCCAAGCGCGCAATTAACCCTCA
CTAAAGGGAACAAAAGCTGGAGCTGCAAGCTTAATGTAGTCTTATGCAATACTCTTGTAGTCTTGCAACA
TGGTAACGATGAGTTAGCAACATGCCTTACAAGGAGAGAAAAAGCACCGTGCATGGCGATTGGTGGAAGT
AAGGTGGTACGATCGTGCCTTATTAGGAAGGCAACAGACGGGTCTGACATGGATTGGACGAACCACTGAA
TTGCCGCATTGCAGAGATATTGTATTTAAGTGCCTAGCTCGATACATAAACGGGTCTCTCTGGTTAGACC
AGATCTGAGCCTGGGAGCTCTCTGGCTAACTAGGGAACCCACTGCTTAAGCCTCAATAAAGCTTGCCTTG
AGTGCTTCAAGTAGTGTGTGCCCGTCTGTTGTGTGACTCTGGTAACTAGAGATCCCTCAGACCCTTTTAG
TCAGTGTGGAAAATCTCTAGCAGTGGCGCCCGAACAGGGACTTGAAAGCGAAAGGGAAACCAGAGGAGCT
CTCTCGACGCAGGACTCGGCTTGCTGAAGCGCGCACGGCAAGAGGCGAGGGGCGGCGACTGGTGAGTACG
CCAAAAATTTTGACTAGCGGAGGCTAGAAGGAGAGAGATGGGTGCGAGAGCGTCAGTATTAAGCGGGGGA
GAATTAGATCGCGATGGGAAAAAATTCGGTTAAGGCCAGGGGGAAAGAAAAAATATAAATTAAAACATAT
AGTATGGGCAAGCAGGGAGCTAGAACGATTCGCAGTTAATCCTGGCCTGTTAGAAACATCAGAAGGCTGT
AGACAAATACTGGGACAGCTACAACCATCCCTTCAGACAGGATCAGAAGAACTTAGATCATTATATAATA
CAGTAGCAACCCTCTATTGTGTGCATCAAAGGATAGAGATAAAAGACACCAAGGAAGCTTTAGACAAGAT
AGAGGAAGAGCAAAACAAAAGTAAGACCACCGCACAGCAAGCGGCCGCTGATCTTCAGACCTGGAGGAGG
AGATATGAGGGACAATTGGAGAAGTGAATTATATAAATATAAAGTAGTAAAAATTGAACCATTAGGAGTA
GCACCCACCAAGGCAAAGAGAAGAGTGGTGCAGAGAGAAAAAAGAGCAGTGGGAATAGGAGCTTTGTTCC
TTGGGTTCTTGGGAGCAGCAGGAAGCACTATGGGCGCAGCGTCAATGACGCTGACGGTACAGGCCAGACA
ATTATTGTCTGGTATAGTGCAGCAGCAGAACAATTTGCTGAGGGCTATTGAGGCGCAACAGCATCTGTTG
CAACTCACAGTCTGGGGCATCAAGCAGCTCCAGGCAAGAATCCTGGCTGTGGAAAGATACCTAAAGGATC
AACAGCTCCTGGGGATTTGGGGTTGCTCTGGAAAACTCATTTGCACCACTGCTGTGCCTTGGAATGCTAG
TTGGAGTAATAAATCTCTGGAACAGATTTGGAATCACACGACCTGGATGGAGTGGGACAGAGAAATTAAC
AATTACACAAGCTTAATACACTCCTTAATTGAAGAATCGCAAAACCAGCAAGAAAAGAATGAACAAGAAT
TATTGGAATTAGATAAATGGGCAAGTTTGTGGAATTGGTTTAACATAACAAATTGGCTGTGGTATATAAA
ATTATTCATAATGATAGTAGGAGGCTTGGTAGGTTTAAGAATAGTTTTTGCTGTACTTTCTATAGTGAAT
AGAGTTAGGCAGGGATATTCACCATTATCGTTTCAGACCCACCTCCCAACCCCGAGGGGACCCGACAGGC
CCGAAGGAATAGAAGAAGAAGGTGGAGAGAGAGACAGAGACAGATCCATTCGATTAGTGAACGGATC
