>Addgene plasmid #158312 | pLKO_Ollas.C.NWS_NGFR | depositor partial sequence | sequence record 305493 | Tagged NGFR
ATGGGGGCAGGTGCCACCGGCCGCGCCATGGACGGGCCGCGCCTGCTGCTGTTGCTGCTTCTGGGGGTGT
CCCTTGGAGGTGCCAAGGAGGCATGCAGCGGCTTCGCCAACGAGCTGGGCCCCAGGCTGATGGGCAAGTG
CGGAGGAGGCGGGGGAGGGGAGGACCAGGTGGACCCCAGGCTGATCGACGGCAAGGGAGGAGGCGGGGGA
GGGAACTGGTCCCACCCCCAATTCGAGAAACCCACAGGCCTGTACACACACAGCGGTGAGTGCTGCAAAG
CCTGCAACCTGGGCGAGGGTGTGGCCCAGCCTTGTGGAGCCAACCAGACCGTGTGTGAGCCCTGCCTGGA
CAGCGTGACGTTCTCCGACGTGGTGAGCGCGACCGAGCCGTGCAAGCCGTGCACCGAGTGCGTGGGGCTC
CAGAGCATGTCGGCGCCGTGCGTGGAGGCCGACGACGCCGTGTGCCGCTGCGCCTACGGCTACTACCAGG
ATGAGACGACTGGGCGCTGCGAGGCGTGCCGCGTGTGCGAGGCGGGCTCGGGCCTCGTGTTCTCCTGCCA
GGACAAGCAGAACACCGTGTGCGAGGAGTGCCCCGACGGCACGTATTCCGACGAGGCCAACCACGTGGAC
CCGTGCCTGCCCTGCACCGTGTGCGAGGACACCGAGCGCCAGCTCCGCGAGTGCACACGCTGGGCCGACG
CCGAGTGCGAGGAGATCCCTGGCCGTTGGATTACACGGTCCACACCCCCAGAGGGCTCGGACAGCACAGC
CCCCAGCACCCAGGAGCCTGAGGCACCTCCAGAACAAGACCTCATAGCCAGCACGGTGGCAGGTGTGGTG
ACCACAGTGATGGGCAGCTCCCAGCCCGTGGTGACCCGAGGCACCACCGACAACCTCATCCCTGTCTATT
GCTCCATCCTGGCTGCTGTGGTTGTGGGCCTTGTGGCCTACATAGCCTTCAAGAGGTGGAACAGGGGTAT
CCTCTAG
